>Addgene plasmid #104593 | pCA528 CHMP1A 140-196 | addgene full sequence | sequence record 245119 | Addgene NGS Result
TGGCGAATGGG
[124 nt withheld, positions 12-135]
C
[91 nt withheld, positions 137-227]
A
[49 nt withheld, positions 229-277]
CCTTTGACGTTGGAGTCCACGTTCTTT
[37 nt withheld, positions 305-341]
ACCCTATCTCGGTCTATTCTTTTGATTTATAAGGGATTTTGCCGATTTCGGCCTATTGGTTAAAAAATGA
GCTGATTTAACAAAAATTTAACGCGAATTTTAACAAAATATTAACGCTTACAATTTAGGTGGCACTTTTC
GGGGAAATGTGCGCGGAACCCCTATTTGTTTATTTTTCTAAATACATTCAAATATGTATCCGCTCATGAA
TTAATTCTTAGAAAAACTCATCGAGCATCAAATGAAACTGCAATTTATTCATATCAGGATTATCAATACC
ATATTTTTGAAAAAGCCGTTTCTGTAATGAAGGAGAAAACTCACCGAGGCAGTTCCATAGGATGGCAAGA
TCCTGGTATCGGTCTGCGATTCCGACTCGTCCAACATCAATACAACCTATTAATTTCCCCTCGTCAAAAA
TAAGGTTATCAAGTGAGAAATCACCATGAGTGACGACTGAATCCGGTGAGAATGGCAAAAGTTTATGCAT
TTCTTTCCAGACTTGTTCAACAGGCCAGCCATTACGCTCGTCATCAAAATCACTCGCATCAACCAAACCG
TTATTCATTCGTGATTGCGCCTGAGCGAGACGAAATACGCGATCGCTGTTAAAAGGACAATTACAAACAG
GAATCGAATGCAACCGGCGCAGGAACACTGCCAGCGCATCAACAATATTTTCACCTGAATCAGGATATTC
TTCTAATACCTGGAATGCTGTTTTCCCGGGGATCGCAGTGGTGAGTAACCATGCATCATCAGGAGTACGG
ATAAAATGCTTGATGGTCGGAAGAGGCATAAATTCCGTCAGCCAGTTTAGTCTGACCATCTCATCTGTAA
CATCATTGGCAACGCTACCTTTGCCATGTTTCAGAAACAACTCTGGCGCATCGGGCTTCCCATACAATCG
ATAGATTGTCGCACCTGATTGCCCGACATTATCGCGAGCCCATTTATACCCATATAAATCAGCATCCATG
TTGGAATTTAATCGCGGCCTAGAGCAAGACGTTTCCCGTTGAATATGGCTCATAACACCCCTTGTATTAC
TGTTTATGTAAGCAGACAGTTTTATTGTTCATGACCAAAATCCCTTAACGTGAGTTTTCGTTCCACTGAG
CGTCAGACCCCGTAGAAAAGATCAAAGGATCTTCTTGAGATCCTTTTTTTCTGCGCGTAATCTGCTGCTT
GCAAACAAAAAAACCACCGCTACCAGCGGTGGTTTGTTTGCCGGATCAAGAGCTACCAACTCTTTTTCCG
AAGGTAACTGGCTTCAGCAGAGCGCAGATACCAAATACTGTCCTTCTAGTGTAGCCGTAGTTAGGCCACC
ACTTCAAGAACTCTGTAGCACCGCCTACATACCTCGCTCTGCTAATCCTGTTACCAGTGGCTGCTGCCAG
TGGCGATAAGTCGTGTCTTACCGGGTTGGACTCAAGACGATAGTTACCGGATAAGGCGCAGCGGTCGGGC
TGAACGGGGGGTTCGTGCACACAGCCCAGCTTGGAGCGAACGACCTACACCGAACTGAGATACCTACAGC
GTGAGCTATGAGAAAGCGCCACGCTTCCCGAAGGGAGAAAGGCGGACAGGTATCCGGTAAGCGGCAGGGT
CGGAACAGGAGAGCGCACGAGGGAGCTTCCAGGGGGAAACGCCTGGTATCTTTATAGTCCTGTCGGGTTT
CGCCACCTCTGACTTGAGCGTCGATTTTTGTGATGCTCGTCAGGGGGGCGGAGCCTATGGAAAAACGCCA
GCAACGCGGCCTTTTTACGGTTCCTGGCCTTTTGCTGGCCTTTTGCTCACATGTTCTTTCCTGCGTTATC
CCCTGATTCTGTGGATAACCGTATTACCGCCTTTGAGTGAGCTGATACCGCTCGCCGCAGCCGAACGACC
GAGCGCAGCGAGTCAGTGAGCGAGGAAGCGGAAGAGCGCCTGATGCGGTATTTTCTCCTTACGCATCTGT
GCGGTATTTCACACCGCAATGGTGCACTCTCAGTACAATCTGCTCTGATGCCGCATAGTTAAGCCAGTAT
ACACTCCGCTATCGCTACGTGACTGGGTCATGGCTGCGCCCCGACACCCGCCAACACCCGCTGACGCGCC
CTGACGGGCTTGTCTGCTCCCGGCATCCGCTTACAGACAAGCTGTGACCGTCTCCGGGAGCTGCATGTGT
CAGAGGTTTTCACCGTCATCACCGAAACGCGCGAGGCAGCTGCGGTAAAGCTCATCAGCGTGGTCGTGAA
GCGATTCACAGATGTCTGCCTGTTCATCCGCGTCCAGCTCGTTGAGTTTCTCCAGAAGCGTTAATGTCTG
GCTTCTGATAAAGCGGGCCATGTTAAGGGCGGTTTTTTCCTGTTTGGTCACTGATGCCTCCGTGTAAGGG
GGATTTCTGTTCATGGGGGTAATGATACCGATGAAACGAGAGAGGATGCTCACGATACGGGTTACTGATG
ATGAACATGCCCGGTTACTGGAACGTTGTGAGGGTAAACAACTGGCGGTATGGATGCGGCGGGACCAGAG
AAAAATCACTCAGGGTCAATGCCAGCGCTTCGTTAATACAGATGTAGGTGTTCCACAGGGTAGCCAGCAG
CATCCTGCGATGCAGATCCGGAACATAATGGTGCAGGGCGCTGACTTCCGCGTTTCCAGACTTTACGAAA
CACGGAAACCGAAGACCATTCATGTTGTTGCTCAGGTCGCAGACGTTTTGCAGCAGCAGTCGCTTCACGT
TCGCTCGCGTATCGGTGATTCATTCTGCTAACCAGTAAGGCAACCCCGCCAGCCTAGCCGGGTCCTCAAC
GACAGGAGCACGATCATGCGCACCCGTGGGGCCGCCATGCCGGCGATAATGGCCTGCTTCTCGCCGAAAC
GTTTGGTGGCGGGACCAGTGACGAAGGCTTGAGCGAGGGCGTGCAAGATTCCGAATACCGCAAGCGACAG
GCCGATCATCGTCGCGCTCCAGCGAAAGCGGTCCTCGCCGAAAATGACCCAGAGCGCTGCCGGCACCTGT
CCTACGAGTTGCATGATAAAGAAGACAGTCATAAGTGCGGCGACGATAGTCATGCCCCGCGCCCACCGGA
AGGAGCTGACTGGGTTGAAGGCTCTCAAGGGCATCGGTCGAGATCCCGGTGCCTAATGAGTGAGCTAACT
TACATTAATTGCGTTGCGCTCACTGCCCGCTTTCCAGTCGGGAAACCTGTCGTGCCAGCTGCATTAATGA
ATCGGCCAACGCGCGGGGAGAGGCGGTTTGCGTATTGGGCGCCAGGGTGGTTTTTCTTTTCACCAGTGAG
ACGGGCAACAGCTGATTGCCCTTCACCGCCTGGCCCTGAGAGAGTTGCAGCAAGCGGTCCACGCTGGTTT
GCCCCAGCAGGCGAAAATCCTGTTTGATGGTGGTTAACGGCGGGATATAACATGAGCTGTCTTCGGTATC
GTCGTATCCCACTACCGAGATATCCGCACCAACGCGCAGCCCGGACTCGGTAATGGCGCGCATTGCGCCC
AGCGCCATCTGATCGTTGGCAACCAGCATCGCAGTGGGAACGATGCCCTCATTCAGCATTTGCATGGTTT
GTTGAAAACCGGACATGGCACTCCAGTCGCCTTCCCGTTCCGCTATCGGCTGAATTTGATTGCGAGTGAG
ATATTTATGCCAGCCAGCCAGACGCAGACGCGCCGAGACAGAACTTAATGGGCCCGCTAACAGCGCGATT
TGCTGGTGACCCAATGCGACCAGATGCTCCACGCCCAGTCGCGTACCGTCTTCATGGGAGAAAATAATAC
TGTTGATGGGTGTCTGGTCAGAGACATCAAGAAATAACGCCGGAACATTAGTGCAGGCAGCTTCCACAGC
AATGGCATCCTGGTCATCCAGCGGATAGTTAATGATCAGCCCACTGACGCGTTGCGCGAGAAGATTGTGC
ACCGCCGCTTTACAGGCTTCGACGCCGCTTCGTTCTACCATCGACACCACCACGCTGGCACCCAGTTGAT
CGGCGCGAGATTTAATCGCCGCGACAATTTGCGACGGCGCGTGCAGGGCCAGACTGGAGGTGGCAACGCC
AATCAGCAACGACTGTTTGCCCGCCAGTTGTTGTGCCACGCGGTTGGGAATGTAATTCAGCTCCGCCATC
GCCGCTTCCACTTTTTCCCGCGTTTTCGCAGAAACGTGGCTGGCCTGGTTCACCACGCGGGAAACGGTCT
GATAAGAGACACCGGCATACTCTGCGACATCGTATAACGTTACTGGTTTCACATTCACCACCCTGAATTG
ACTCTCTTCCGGGCGCTATCATGCCATACCGCGAAAGGTTTTGCGCCATTCGATGGTGTCCGGGATCTCG
ACGCTCTCCCTTATGCGACTCCTGCATTAGGAAGCAGCCCAGTAGTAGGTTGAGGCCGTTGAGCACCGCC
GCCGCAAGGAATGGTGCATGCAAGGAGATGGCGCCCAACAGTCCCCCGGCCACGGGGCCTGCCACCATAC
CCACGCCGAAACAAGCGCTCATGAGCCCGAAGTGGCGAGCCCGATCTTCCCCATCGGTGATGTCGGCGAT
ATAGGCGCCAGCAACCGCACCTGTGGCGCCGGTGATGCCGGCCACGATGCGTCCGGCGTAGAGGATCGAG
ATCTCGATCCCGCGAAATTAATACGACTCACTATAGGGGAATTGTGAGCGGATAACAATTCCCCTCTAGA
AATAATTTTGTTTAACTTTAAGAAGGAGATATACATATGGGTCATCACCATCATCACCATGGTTCGGACT
CAGAAGTCAATCAAGAAGCTAAGCCAGAGGTCAAGCCAGAAGTCAAGCCTGAGACTCACATCAATTTAAA
GGTGTCCGATGGATCTTCAGAGATCTTCTTCAAGATCAAAAAGACCACTCCTTTAAGAAGGCTGATGGAA
GCGTTCGCTAAAAGACAGGGTAAGGAAATGGACTCCTTAAGATTCTTGTACGACGGTATTAGAATTCAAG
CTGATCAGACCCCTGAAGATTTGGACATGGAGGATAACGATATTATTGAGGCTCACAGAGAACAGATTGG
TGGTGGTTGCACCACGCCGCAGGAGCAGGTGGACAGCCTCATCATGCAGATCGCCGAGGAGAATGGCCTG
GAGGTGCTGGACCAGCTCAGCCAGCTGCCCGAGGGCGCCTCTGCCGTGGGCGAGAGCTCTGTGCGCAGCC
AGGAGGACCAGCTGTCACGGAGGTTGGCCGCCTTGAGGAACTGAGGATCCGAATTCGAGCTCCGTCGACA
AGCTTGCGGCCGCACTCGAGCACCACCACCACCACCACTGAGATCCGGCTGCTAACAAAGCCCGAAAGGA
AGCTGAGTTGGCTGCTGCCACCGCTGAGCAATAACTAGCATAACCCCTTGGGGCCTCTAAACGGGTCTTG
AGGGGTTTTTTGCTGAAAGGAGGAACTATATCCGGAT
Features (pLannotate 1.2.2; 20 found; start..end, strand, type, name):
     12..440     +  rep_origin     f1 ori (sequence partly withheld): f1 bacteriophage origin of replication; arrow indicates direction of (+) strand synthesis
    493..550     +  promoter       AmpR promoter (fragment): bla
    559..1374    -  CDS            KanR: aminoglycoside phosphotransferase; aph(3')-Ia; confers resistance to kanamycin in bacteria or G418 (Geneticin®) in eukaryotes
   1496..2084    +  rep_origin     ori: high-copy-number ColE1/pMB1/pBR322/pUC origin of replication
   2270..2409    -  misc_feature   bom: basis of mobility region from pBR322
   2511..2702    -  CDS            rop: Rop protein, which maintains plasmids at low copy number; rop
   2719..3099    +  CDS            YPB1_ECOLX: Protein predicted: Swiss-Prot protein existence level 4. From Escherichia coli.
   3171..3462    -  CDS            TcR (fragment): tetracycline efflux protein; tet; confers resistance to tetracycline
   3477..3498    -  protein_bind   CAP binding site: CAP binding activates transcription in the presence of cAMP. E. coli catabolite activator protein
   3511..4593    -  CDS            lacI: lac repressor; lacI; The lac repressor binds to the lac operator to inhibit transcription in E. coli. This inhibition can be relieved by adding lactose or isopropyl-β-D-thiogalactopyranoside (IPTG).
   4594..4671    -  promoter       lacI promoter: lacI
   4679..4958    -  CDS            TcR (fragment): tetracycline efflux protein; tet; confers resistance to tetracycline
   4980..4998    +  promoter       T7 promoter: promoter for bacteriophage T7 RNA polymerase
   4999..5023    +  protein_bind   lac operator: The lac repressor binds to the lac operator to inhibit transcription in E. coli. This inhibition can be relieved by adding lactose or isopropyl-β-D-thiogalactopyranoside (IPTG). lac repressor encoded by lacI
   5038..5060    +  RBS            RBS: efficient ribosome binding site from bacteriophage T7 gene 10 (Olins and Rangwala, 1989)
   5095..5385    +  CDS            SUMO: cleavable ubiquitin-like protein tag; S. cerevisiae SMT3 (truncated)
   5392..5562    +  CDS            CHMP1A (fragment): CHM1A_HUMAN - Also known as CHMP1 From Homo sapiens (Human).
   5612..5629    +  CDS            9xHis (fragment): 9xHis affinity tag
   5639..5688    +  CDS            SET1 (fragment): solubility-enhancement tag derived from T7 phage gene 10B
   5696..5743    +  terminator     T7 terminator: transcription terminator for bacteriophage T7 RNA polymerase
