[The description below was written by a language model from this plasmid's Addgene catalogue record and pLannotate feature annotations shown in this document.]
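Description:
pCA528 CHMP1A 140-196 is a bacterial expression plasmid of about 5.8 kb built on the pCA528 backbone, a pET-style T7 vector. It is propagated in E. coli through a ColE1/pMB1-type origin accompanied by the bom mobility region and the rop gene, which moderates copy number (the catalogue lists copy number as unknown), and it is selected with kanamycin through an aminoglycoside phosphotransferase gene. An f1 phage origin is also present. Short tetracycline-resistance fragments flanking the lacI region appear to be non-functional remnants of the backbone's ancestry.

The expression cassette consists of a T7 promoter followed by a lac operator, the T7 gene 10 ribosome binding site, the fusion coding sequence and a T7 terminator. The plasmid-borne lacI gene supplies repressor, so transcription is held off until induction with IPTG in a host that provides T7 RNA polymerase. The open reading frame encodes an N-terminal His-SUMO tag (yeast SMT3) fused to residues 140-196 of human CHMP1A, an ESCRT-III subunit. A non-native Gly-Cys was introduced at the N-terminus of the fragment to give a cysteine for attaching a fluorescent dye. The SUMO module is a cleavable tag, which normally allows the affinity handle to be removed by a SUMO protease after purification. The annotation software did not mark the N-terminal His tag, and the His and T7 gene 10 tag fragments it detected lie downstream of the insert. These are probably untranslated vector remnants, although the record does not confirm this.

The construct is used to produce a labelable C-terminal CHMP1A peptide. The associated study concerned interactions between human ESCRT-III proteins and MIT domains, which suggests use in fluorescence-based binding measurements.
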