Addgene plasmid #104593: pCA528 CHMP1A 140-196
Purpose: Expresses C-terminal 140-196 residues of CHMP1A with non-native N-term cysteine for fluorescent labeling; Internal ID: WISP18-1
Depositing lab: Wesley Sundquist. Depositing organization: University of Utah. Publication: Comprehensive analysis of the human ESCRT-III-MIT domain interactome reveals new cofactors for cytokinetic abscission. Wenzel DM, Mackay DR, Skalicky JJ, Paine EL, Miller MS, Ullman KS, Sundquist WI. Elife. 2022 Sep 15;11:e77779. doi: 10.7554/eLife.77779. PubMed 36107470.
Backbone
  Vector backbone: pCA528
  Backbone size w/o insert (bp): 5597
  Total vector size (bp): 5772
  Vector type: Bacterial Expression
Growth in bacteria
  Bacterial resistance: Kanamycin, 50 μg/mL
  Growth temperature: 37°C
  Growth strain: DH5alpha
  Copy number: Unknown
Gene/Insert
  Gene/Insert name: CHMP1A residues 140-196
  Species: H. sapiens (human)
  Insert size (bp): 174
  Mutation: Contains nonnative Gly-Cys for fluorescent labeling
  Entrez Gene: CHMP1A (a.k.a. CHMP1, PCH8, PCOLN3, PRSM1, VPS46-1, VPS46A)
  Promoter: T7
  Tag / fusion protein: His-SUMO (N terminal on insert)
  Cloning method: Restriction Enzyme; 5′ cloning site BsaI (destroyed during cloning); 3′ cloning site BamHI (not destroyed)
  Sequencing primers: 5′ T7 forward; 3′ T7 term
Terms and licenses: Academic/Nonprofit Terms; Industry Terms: Not Available to Industry
Depositor comments: Read the preprint on bioRxiv: https://www.biorxiv.org/content/10.1101/2022.02.09.477148v1
How to cite: pCA528 CHMP1A 140-196 was a gift from Wesley Sundquist (Addgene plasmid # 104593 ; http://n2t.net/addgene:104593 ; RRID:Addgene_104593)
